>Addgene plasmid #130895 | pFl Strep-Sumo-TEV human OAS1 | addgene full sequence | sequence record 254846 | Addgene NGS Result
ATCATGGAGATAATTAAAATGATAACCATCTCGCAAATAAATAAGTATTTTACTGTTTTCGTAACAGTTT
TGTAATAAAAAAACCTATAAATATTCCGGATTATTCATACCGTCCCACCATCGGGCGCGGATGTCTGCTT
GGTCACACCCTCAATTCGAGAAAGGCGGCGGTAGTGGCGGCGGATCTGGCGGTAGTGCCTGGAGCCATCC
GCAGTTTGAAAAGACCGGTTCCCTGCAGGACTCAGAAGTCAATCAAGAAGCTAAGCCAGAGGTCAAGCCA
GAAGTCAAGCCTGAGACTCACATCAATTTAAAGGTGTCCGATGGATCTTCAGAGATCTTCTTCAAGATCA
AAAAGACCACTCCTTTAAGAAGGCTGATGGAAGCGTTCGCTAAAAGACAGGGTAAGGAAATGGACTCCTT
AACATTCTTGTACGACGGTATTGAAATTCAAGCTGATCAGACCCCTGAAGATTTGGACATGGAGGATAAC
GATATTATTGAGGCTCACAGAGAACAGATTGGTGGAATCCCAACGACCGAAAACCTGTATTTTCAGGGCG
CCATGATGGACCTGCGTAACACCCCGGCGAAGAGCCTGGACAAGTTTATTGAGGATTATCTGCTGCCGGA
CACCTGCTTTCGTATGCAAATCAACCACGCGATTGACATCATTTGCGGCTTCCTGAAAGAGCGTTGCTTT
CGTGGTAGCAGCTACCCGGTGTGCGTTAGCAAAGTGGTTAAGGGTGGCAGCAGCGGTAAAGGTACCACCC
TGCGTGGCCGTAGCGATGCGGATCTGGTGGTTTTCCTGAGCCCGCTGACCACCTTTCAGGATCAACTGAA
CCGTCGTGGTGAGTTCATCCAGGAAATTCGTCGTCAACTGGAGGCGTGCCAGCGTGAACGTGCGTTCAGC
GTGAAATTTGAAGTTCAAGCGCCGCGTTGGGGTAACCCGCGTGCGCTGAGCTTTGTGCTGAGCAGCCTGC
AGCTGGGCGAGGGTGTGGAGTTCGACGTTCTGCCGGCGTTTGATGCGCTGGGCCAACTGACCGGTGGCTA
CAAACCGAACCCGCAGATCTATGTTAAGCTGATTGAGGAATGCACCGACCTGCAAAAAGAGGGTGAGTTC
AGCACCTGCTTTACCGAACTGCAACGTGATTTCCTGAAGCAGCGTCCGACCAAACTGAAGAGCCTGATCC
GTCTGGTGAAACACTGGTACCAAAACTGCAAGAAAAAGCTGGGCAAGCTGCCGCCGCAGTATGCGCTGGA
GCTGCTGACCGTTTATGCGTGGGAACGTGGCAGCATGAAAACCCACTTCAACACCGCGCAAGGTTTTCGT
ACCGTGCTGGAGCTGGTTATCAACTACCAGCAACTGTGCATCTACTGGACCAAGTACTACGACTTCAAGA
ACCCGATCATTGAAAAATACCTGCGTCGTCAGCTGACCAAACCGCGTCCGGTGATTCTGGACCCGGCGGA
CCCGACCGGTAACCTGGGTGGCGGTGACCCGAAAGGTTGGCGTCAGCTGGCGCAAGAGGCGGAAGCGTGG
CTGAACTATCCGTGCTTCAAGAACTGGGATGGTAGCCCGGTTAGCAGCTGGATTCTGCTGGCGGAGAGCA
ACAGCGCGGACGATGAAACCGACGATCCGCGTCGTTACCAGAAGTACGGCTATATTGGTACCCACGAATA
TCCGCACTTTAGCCACCGTCCGAGCACCCTGCAAGCGGCGAGCACCCCGCAAGCGGAAGAAGACTGGACC
TGCACCATCCTGTGATAGGATCGAATCGGACTTTCGAATCTAGAGCCTGCAGTCTCGACAAGCTTGTCGA
GAAGTACTAGAGGATCATAATCAGCCATACCACATTTGTAGAGGTTTTACTTGCTTTAAAAAACCTCCCA
CACCTCCCCCTGAACCTGAAACATAAAATGAATGCAATTGTTGTTGTTAACTTGTTTATTGCAGCTTATA
ATGGTTACAAATAAAGCAATAGCATCACAAATTTCACAAATAAAGCATTTTTTTCACTGCATTCTAGTTG
TGGTTTGTCCAAACTCATCAATGTATCTTATCATGTCTGGATCTGATCACTGCTTGAGCCTAGAAGATCC
GGCTGCTAACAAAGCCCGAAAGGAAGCTGAGTTGGCTGCTGCCACCGCTGAGCAATAACTATCATAACCC
CTAGGAGATCCGAACCAGATAAGTGAAATCTAGTTCCAAACTATTTTGTCATTTTTAATTTTCGTATTAG
CTTACGACGCTACACCCAGTTCCCATCTATTTTGTCACTCTTCCCTAAATAATCCTTAAAAACTCCATTT
CCACCCCTCCCAGTTCCCAACTATTTTGTCCGCCCACAGCGGGGCATTTTTCTTCCTGTTATGTTTTTAA
TCAAACATCCTGCCAACTCCATGTGACAAACCGTCATCTTCGGCTACTTTTTCTCTGTCACAGAATGAAA
ATTTTTCTGTCATCTCTTCGTTATTAATGTTTGTAATTGACTGAATATCAACGCTTATTTGCAGCCTGAA
TGGCGAATGGG
[124 nt withheld, positions 2532-2655]
C
[91 nt withheld, positions 2657-2747]
A
[49 nt withheld, positions 2749-2797]
CCTTTGACGTTGGAGTCCACGTTCTT
[37 nt withheld, positions 2824-2860]
ACCCTATCTCGGTCTATTCTTTTGATTTATAAGGGATTTTGCCGATTTCGGCCTATTGGTTAAAAAATGA
GCTGATTTAACAAAAATTTAACGCGAATTTTAACAAAATATTAACGCTTACAATTTAGGTGGCACTTTTC
GGGGAAATGTGCGCGGAACCCCTATTTGTTTATTTTTCTAAATACATTCAAATATGTATCCGCTCATGAG
ACAATAACCCTGATAAATGCTTCAATAATATTGAAAAAGGAAGAGTATGAGTATTCAACATTTCCGTGTC
GCCCTTATTCCCTTTTTTGCGGCATTTTGCCTTCCTGTTTTTGCTCACCCAGAAACGCTGGTGAAAGTAA
AAGATGCTGAAGATCAGTTGGGTGCACGAGTGGGTTACATCGAACTGGATCTCAACAGCGGTAAGATCCT
TGAGAGTTTTCGCCCCGAAGAACGTTTTCCAATGATGAGCACTTTTAAAGTTCTGCTATGTGGCGCGGTA
TTATCCCGTATTGACGCCGGGCAAGAGCAACTCGGTCGCCGCATACACTATTCTCAGAATGACTTGGTTG
AGTACTCACCAGTCACAGAAAAGCATCTTACGGATGGCATGACAGTAAGAGAATTATGCAGTGCTGCCAT
AACCATGAGTGATAACACTGCGGCCAACTTACTTCTGACAACGATCGGAGGACCGAAGGAGCTAACCGCT
TTTTTGCACAACATGGGGGATCATGTAACTCGCCTTGATCGTTGGGAACCGGAGCTGAATGAAGCCATAC
CAAACGACGAGCGTGACACCACGATGCCTGTAGCAATGGCAACAACGTTGCGCAAACTATTAACTGGCGA
ACTACTTACTCTAGCTTCCCGGCAACAATTAATAGACTGGATGGAGGCGGATAAAGTTGCAGGACCACTT
CTGCGCTCGGCCCTTCCGGCTGGCTGGTTTATTGCTGATAAATCTGGAGCCGGTGAGCGTGGGTCTCGCG
GTATCATTGCAGCACTGGGGCCAGATGGTAAGCCCTCCCGTATCGTAGTTATCTACACGACGGGGAGTCA
GGCAACTATGGATGAACGAAATAGACAGATCGCTGAGATAGGTGCCTCACTGATTAAGCATTGGTAACTG
TCAGACCAAGTTTACTCATATATACTTTAGATTGATTTAAAACTTCATTTTTAATTTAAAAGGATCTAGG
TGAAGATCCTTTTTGATAATCTCATGACCAAAATCCCTTAACGTGAGTTTTCGTTCCACTGAGCGTCAGA
CCCCGTAGAAAAGATCAAAGGATCTTCTTGAGATCCTTTTTTTCTGCGCGTAATCTGCTGCTTGCAAACA
AAAAAACCACCGCTACCAGCGGTGGTTTGTTTGCCGGATCAAGAGCTACCAACTCTTTTTCCGAAGGTAA
CTGGCTTCAGCAGAGCGCAGATACCAAATACTGTTCTTCTAGTGTAGCCGTAGTTAGGCCACCACTTCAA
GAACTCTGTAGCACCGCCTACATACCTCGCTCTGCTAATCCTGTTACCAGTGGCTGCTGCCAGTGGCGAT
AAGTCGTGTCTTACCGGGTTGGACTCAAGACGATAGTTACCGGATAAGGCGCAGCGGTCGGGCTGAACGG
GGGGTTCGTGCACACAGCCCAGCTTGGAGCGAACGACCTACACCGAACTGAGATACCTACAGCGTGAGCT
ATGAGAAAGCGCCACGCTTCCCGAAGGGAGAAAGGCGGACAGGTATCCGGTAAGCGGCAGGGTCGGAACA
GGAGAGCGCACGAGGGAGCTTCCAGGGGGAAACGCCTGGTATCTTTATAGTCCTGTCGGGTTTCGCCACC
TCTGACTTGAGCGTCGATTTTTGTGATGCTCGTCAGGGGGGCGGAGCCTATGGAAAAACGCCAGCAACGC
GGCCTTTTTACGGTTCCTGGCCTTTTGCTGGCCTTTTGCTCACATGTTCTTTCCTGCGTTATCCCCTGAT
TCTGTGGATAACCGTATTACCGCCTTTGAGTGAGCTGATACCGCTCGCCGCAGCCGAACGACCGAGCGCA
GCGAGTCAGTGAGCGAGGAAGCGGAAGAGCGCCTGATGCGGTATTTTCTCCTTACGCATCTGTGCGGTAT
TTCACACCGCATAGACCAGCCGCGTAACCTGGCAAAATCGGTTACGGTTGAGTAATAAATGGATGCCCTG
CGTAAGCGGGTGTGGGCGGACAATAAAGTCTTAAACTGAACAAAATAGATCTAAACTATGACAATAAAGT
CTTAAACTAGACAGAATAGTTGTAAACTGAAATCAGTCCAGTTATGCTGTGAAAAAGCATACTGGACTTT
TGTTATGGCTAAAGCAAACTCTTCATTTTCTGAAGTGCAAATTGCCCGTCGTATTAAAGAGGGGCGTGGC
CAAGGGCATGGTAAAGACTATATTCGCGGCGTTGTGACAATTTACCGAACAACTCCGCGGCCGGGAAGCC
GATCTCGGCTTGAACGAATTGTTAGGTGGCGGTACTTGGGTCGATATCAAAGTGCATCACTTCTTCCCGT
ATGCCCAACTTTGTATAGAGAGCCACTGCGGGATCGTCACCGTAATCTGCTTGCACGTAGATCACATAAG
CACCAAGCGCGTTGGCCTCATGCTTGAGGAGATTGATGAGCGCGGTGGCAATGCCCTGCCTCCGGTGCTC
GCCGGAGACTGCGAGATCATAGATATAGATCTCACTACGCGGCTGCTCAAACTTGGGCAGAACGTAAGCC
GCGAGAGCGCCAACAACCGCTTCTTGGTCGAAGGCAGCAAGCGCGATGAATGTCTTACTACGGAGCAAGT
TCCCGAGGTAATCGGAGTCCGGCTGATGTTGGGAGTAGGTGGCTACGTCTCCGAACTCACGACCGAAAAG
ATCAAGAGCAGCCCGCATGGATTTGACTTGGTCAGGGCCGAGCCTACATGTGCGAATGATGCCCATACTT
GAGCCACCTAACTTTGTTTTAGGGCGACTGCCCTGCTGCGTAACATCGTTGCTGCTCCATAACATCAAAC
ATCGACCCACGGCGTAACGCGCTTGCTGCTTGGATGCCCGAGGCATAGACTGTACAAAAAAACAGTCATA
ACAAGCCATGAAAACCGCCACTGCGCCGTTACCACCGCTGCGTTCGGTCAAGGTTCTGGACCAGTTGCGT
GAGCGCATACGCTACTTGCATTACAGTTTACGAACCGAACAGGCTTATGTCAACTGGGTTTGTGCCTTCA
TCCGTTTCCACGGTGTGCGTCACCCGGCAACCTTGGGCAGCAGCGAAGTCGAGGCATTTCTGTCCTGGCT
GGCGAACGAGCGCAAGGTTTCGGTCTCCACGCATCGTCAGGCATTGGCGGCCTTGCTGTTCTTCTACGGC
AAGGTGCTGTGCACGGATCTGCCCTTGCTTCAGGAGATCGGTAGACCTCGGCCGTCGCGGCGCTTGCCGG
TGGTGCTGACCCCGGATGAAGTGGTTCGCATCCTCGGTTTTCTGGAAGGCGAGCATCGTTTGTTCGCCCA
GGACTCTAGCTATAGTTCTAGTGGTTGGCTACAGCTTTGTTTGTACTATCAACAGGTTGAACTGCTGATC
AACAGATCCTCTACGCGGCCGCGGTACCATAACTTCGTATAGCATACATTATACGAAGTTATCTGGTTTA
AACGTACCCGTAGTGGCTATGGCAGGGCTTGCCGCCCCGACGTTGGCTGCGAGCCCTGGGCCTTCACCCG
AACTTGGGGGTTGGGGTGGGGAAAAGGAAGAAACGCGGGCGTATTGGTCCCAATGGGGTCTCGGTGGGGT
ATCGACAGAGTGCCAGCCCTGGGACCGAACCCCGCGTTTATGAACAAACGACCCAACACCCGTGCGTTTT
ATTCTGTCTTTTTATTGCCGTCATAGCGCGGGTTCCTTCCGGTATTGTCTCCTTCCGTGTTTCAGTTAGC
CTCCCCCATCTCCCGGTACCGCATGCTCCGATTCGATCCTACTTGTACAGCTCGTCCATGCCGAGAGTGA
TCCCGGCGGCGGTCACGAACTCCAGCAGGACCATGTGATCGCGCTTCTCGTTGGGGTCTTTGCTCAGGGC
GGACTGGTAGCTCAGGTAGTGGTTGTCGGGCAGCAGCACGGGGCCGTCGCCGATGGGGGTGTTCTGCTGG
TAGTGGTCGGCGAGCTGCACGCTGCCGTCCTCGATGTTGTGGCGGATCTTGAAGTTCACCTTGATGCCGT
TCTTCTGCTTGTCGGCCATGATATAGACGTTGTGGCTGTTGTAGTTGTACTCCAGCTTGTGCCCCAGGAT
GTTGCCGTCCTCCTTGAAGTCGATGCCCTTCAGCTCGATGCGGTTCACCAGGGTGTCGCCCTCGAACTTC
ACCTCGGCGCGGGTCTTGTAGTTGCCGTCGTCCTTGAAGAAGATGGTGCGCTCCTGGACGTAGCCTTCGG
GCATGGCGGACTTGAAGAAGTCGTGCTGCTTCATGTGGTCGGGGTAGCGGGCGAAGCACTGCAGGCCGTA
GCCGAAGGTGGTCACGAGGGTGGGCCAGGGCACGGGCAGCTTGCCGGTGGTGCAGATGAACTTCAGGGTC
AGCTTGCCGTAGGTGGCATCGCCCTCGCCCTCGCCGGACACGCTGAACTTGTGGCCGTTTACGTCGCCGT
CCAGCTCGACCAGGATGGGCACCACCCCGGTGAACAGCTCCTCGCCCTTGCTCACCATCATGGTTTCGGA
CCGCCCGGGTGATCAAGTCTTCGTCGAGTGATTGTAAATAAAATGTAATTTACAGTATAGTATTTTAATT
AATATACAAATGATTTGATAATAATTCTTATTTAACTATAATATATTGTGTTGGGTTGAATTAAAGGTCC
GTATACTAGTATCGATTCGCGACCTACTCCGGAATATTAATAG
Features (pLannotate 1.2.2; 23 found; start..end, strand, type, name):
      1..92      +  promoter       polyhedrin promoter: polh from Autographa californica; promoter for the baculovirus polyhedrin gene
    238..525     +  CDS            SUMO: cleavable ubiquitin-like protein tag; S. cerevisiae SMT3 (truncated)
    539..559     +  CDS            TEV site: tobacco etch virus (TEV) protease recognition and cleavage site
    563..1762    +  CDS            OAS1: OAS1_HUMAN - Also known as OIAS. Experimental evidence at protein level: Swiss-Prot protein existence level 1. Interferon-induced, dsRNA-activated antiviral enzyme which plays a critical role in cellular innate antiviral response. In addition, it may also play a role in other cellular processes such as apoptosis, cell growth, differentiation and gene regulation. Synthesizes higher oligomers of 2'-5'-oligoadenylates (2-5A) from ATP which then bind to the inactive monomeric form of ribonuclease L (RNase L) leading to its dimerization and subsequent activation. Activation of RNase L leads to degr
   1833..1916    +  CDS            large T antigen (fragment): large T antigen from SV40 (simian virus 40)
   1939..2073    +  polyA_signal   SV40 poly(A) signal: SV40 polyadenylation signal
   2102..2151    +  CDS            SET1 (fragment): solubility-enhancement tag derived from T7 phage gene 10B
   2183..2348    -  mobile_element Tn7L: mini-Tn7 element (left end of the Tn7 transposon) Tn7
   2511..2527    +  CDS            lacZα (fragment): LacZα fragment of β-galactosidase; lacZ fragment
   2532..2986    +  rep_origin     f1 ori (sequence partly withheld): f1 bacteriophage origin of replication; arrow indicates direction of (+) strand synthesis
   3012..3116    +  promoter       AmpR promoter: bla
   3117..3977    +  CDS            AmpR: β-lactamase; bla; confers resistance to ampicillin, carbenicillin, and related antibiotics
   4148..4736    +  rep_origin     ori: high-copy-number ColE1/pMB1/pBR322/pUC origin of replication
   4922..4973    -  misc_feature   bom (fragment): basis of mobility region from pBR322
   5041..5265    -  mobile_element Tn7R: mini-Tn7 element (right end of the Tn7 transposon) Tn7
   5332..5865    -  CDS            GmR: gentamycin acetyltransferase; aacC1; confers resistance to gentamycin
   6035..6063    -  promoter       Pc promoter: intI1 (promoter lies within the coding sequence); class 1 integron promoter
   6041..6403    -  CDS            YPR2_ECOLX (fragment): Protein predicted: Swiss-Prot protein existence level 4. From Escherichia coli.
   6403..6430    -  rep_origin     R6K γ ori (fragment): γ replication origin from E. coli plasmid R6K; requires the R6K initiator protein pi for replication
   6459..6492    +  protein_bind   loxP: Cre-mediated recombination occurs in the 8-bp core sequence (GCATACAT). Cre recombinase
   6682..6730    -  polyA_signal   HSV TK poly(A) signal: herpes simplex virus thymidine kinase polyadenylation signal (Cole and Stacy, 1985)
   6822..7538    -  CDS            EYFP: EYFP is a basic (constitutively fluorescent) green/yellow fluorescent protein published in 1996, derived from Aequorea victoria. It is reported to be a very rapidly-maturing weak dimer with high acid sensitivity.
   7580..7689    -  promoter       p10 promoter: baculovirus promoter for expression in insect cells
