[The description below was written by a language model from this plasmid's Addgene catalogue record and pLannotate feature annotations shown in this document.]
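Description:
pFl Strep-Sumo-TEV human OAS1 is a baculovirus transfer plasmid for insect-cell expression, built on the pFl backbone, a MultiBac-style acceptor vector. In bacteria it replicates from a high-copy ColE1/pUC-type origin and is selected with ampicillin through the β-lactamase gene; an f1 origin is also present. The Tn7L and Tn7R transposon ends flank the expression region together with a gentamicin resistance gene (aacC1, driven by the integron Pc promoter). This cargo can therefore be moved by Tn7 transposition into a bacmid carrying the matching attachment site, yielding recombinant baculovirus DNA. A single loxP site sits between the two expression cassettes, which in this vector family allows Cre-mediated fusion with donor plasmids. The short R6K γ origin, lacZα, SET1, bom and large T antigen hits are annotated only as fragments and are probably backbone remnants.

The main payload is human 2'-5'-oligoadenylate synthase 1 (OAS1), placed under the very late baculovirus polyhedrin promoter and terminated by an SV40 polyadenylation signal. According to the catalogue entry, the protein carries an N-terminal Strep-SUMO tag. The feature table annotates the yeast SMT3-derived SUMO domain followed by a TEV protease site directly upstream of OAS1, but it does not annotate the Strep element separately. This layout supports affinity purification followed by proteolytic removal of the tag. In the opposite orientation, a p10 promoter drives EYFP with an HSV TK polyadenylation signal, presumably as a fluorescent indicator of infection and late-phase expression. The stated purpose is to produce recombinant OAS1 for enzymatic labeling of terminal ADP-ribose (the ELTA method).
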