Addgene plasmid #130895: pFl Strep-Sumo-TEV human OAS1
Purpose: Human oligoadenylate synthase 1 (OAS1) is used to label terminal ADP-riobos
Depositing lab: Leemor Joshua-Tor. Depositing organization: Cold Spring Harbor Laboratory. Publication: ELTA: Enzymatic Labeling of Terminal ADP-Ribose. Ando Y, Elkayam E, McPherson RL, Dasovich M, Cheng SJ, Voorneveld J, Filippov DV, Ong SE, Joshua-Tor L, Leung AKL. Mol Cell. 2019 Feb 21;73(4):845-856.e5. doi: 10.1016/j.molcel.2018.12.022. Epub 2019 Jan 31. PubMed 30712989.
Backbone
  Vector backbone: pFl
  Vector type: Insect Expression
Growth in bacteria
  Bacterial resistance: Ampicillin, 100 μg/mL
  Growth temperature: 37°C
  Growth strain: DH5alpha
  Copy number: High Copy
Gene/Insert
  Gene/Insert name: oligoadenylate synthase 1 (alt name: OAS1)
  Species: H. sapiens (human)
  Insert size (bp): 1632
  Entrez Gene: OAS1 (a.k.a. E18/E16, IFI-4, IMD100, OIAS, OIASI)
  Promoter: ph
  Tag / fusion protein: Strep_Sumo (N terminal on insert)
  Cloning method: Gibson Cloning
  Sequencing primers: 5′ CCTATAAATATTCCGGATTATTC; 3′ CTACAAATGTGGTATGGCTG
Terms and licenses: Academic/Nonprofit Terms; Industry Terms: Not Available to Industry
How to cite: pFl Strep-Sumo-TEV human OAS1 was a gift from Leemor Joshua-Tor (Addgene plasmid # 130895 ; http://n2t.net/addgene:130895 ; RRID:Addgene_130895)
