>Addgene plasmid #130895 | pFl Strep-Sumo-TEV human OAS1 | depositor partial sequence | sequence record 250799 | MCS2 FW
GGGCGCGGATGTCTGCTTGGTCACACCCTCAATTCGAGAAAGGCGGCGGTAGTGGCGGCGGATCTGGCGG
TAGTGCCTGGAGCCATCCGCAGTTTGAAAAGACCGGTTCCCTGCAGGACTCAGAAGTCAATCAAGAAGCT
AAGCCAGAGGTCAAGCCAGAAGTCAAGCCTGAGACTCACATCAATTTAAAGGTGTCCGATGGATCTTCAG
AGATCTTCTTCAAGATCAAAAAGACCACTCCTTTAAGAAGGCTGATGGAAGCGTTCGCTAAAAGACAGGG
TAAGGAAATGGACTCCTTAACATTCTTGTACGACGGTATTGAAATTCAAGCTGATCAGACCCCTGAAGAT
TTGGACATGGAGGATAACGATATTATTGAGGCTCACAGAGAACAGATTGGTGGAATCCCAACGACCGAAA
ACCTGTATTTTCAGGGCGCCATGATGGACCTGCGTAACACCCCGGCGAAGAGCCTGGACAAGTTTATTGA
GGATTATCTGCTGCCGGACACCTGCTTTCGTATGCAAATCAACCACGCGATTGACATCATTTGCGGCTTC
CTGAAAGAGCGTTGCTTTCGTGGTAGCAGCTACCCGGTGTGCGTTAGCAAAGTGGTTAAGGGTGGCAGCA
GCGGTAAAGGTACCACCCTGCGTGGCCGTAGCGATGCGGATCTGGTGGTTTTCCTGAGCCCGCTGACCAC
CTTTCAGGATCAACTGAACCGTCGTGGTGAGTTCATCCAGGAAATTCGTCGTCAACTGGAGGCGTGCCAG
CGTGAACGTGCGTTCAGCGTGAAATTTGAAGTTCAAGCGCCGCGTTGGGGTAACCCGCGTGCGCTGAGCT
TTGTGCTGAGCAGCCTGCAGCTGGGCGAGGGTGTGGAGTTCGACGTTCTGCCGGCGTTTGATGCGCTGGG
CCAACTGACCGGTGGCTACAAACCGAACCCGCAGATCTATGTTAAGCTGATTGAGGAATGCACCGACCTG
