>Addgene plasmid #130895 | pFl Strep-Sumo-TEV human OAS1 | depositor partial sequence | sequence record 250800 | MCS2 RV
GCTTTACCGAACTGCAACGTGATTTCCTGAAGCAGCGTCCGACCAAACTGAAGAGCCTGATCCGTCTGGT
GAAACACTGGTACCAAAACTGCAAGAAAAAGCTGGGCAAGCTGCCGCCGCAGTATGCGCTGGAGCTGCTG
ACCGTTTATGCGTGGGAACGTGGCAGCATGAAAACCCACTTCAACACCGCGCAAGGTTTTCGTACCGTGC
TGGAGCTGGTTATCAACTACCAGCAACTGTGCATCTACTGGACCAAGTACTACGACTTCAAGAACCCGAT
CATTGAAAAATACCTGCGTCGTCAGCTGACCAAACCGCGTCCGGTGATTCTGGACCCGGCGGACCCGACC
GGTAACCTGGGTGGCGGTGACCCGAAAGGTTGGCGTCAGCTGGCGCAAGAGGCGGAAGCGTGGCTGAACT
ATCCGTGCTTCAAGAACTGGGATGGTAGCCCGGTTAGCAGCTGGATTCTGCTGGCGGAGAGCAACAGCGC
GGACGATGAAACCGACGATCCGCGTCGTTACCAGAAGTACGGCTATATTGGTACCCACGAATATCCGCAC
TTTAGCCACCGTCCGAGCACCCTGCAAGCGGCGAGCACCCCGCAAGCGGAAGAAGACTGGACCTGCACCA
TCCTGTGATAGGATCGAATCGGACTTTCGAATCTAGAGCCTGCAGTCTCGACAAGC
